Addgene plasmid #135191: pCNA
Purpose: Arabinose inducible expression of lamba-Red recombinase proteins and I-CreI.
Depositing lab: Hongqing Fang. Depositing organization: East China University of Science and Technology. Publication: An electroporation-free method based on Red recombineering for markerless deletion and genomic replacement in the Escherichia coli DH1 genome. Wei Y, Deng P, Mohsin A, Yang Y, Zhou H, Guo M, Fang H. PLoS One. 2017 Oct 24;12(10):e0186891. doi: 10.1371/journal.pone.0186891. eCollection 2017. PubMed 29065183.
Backbone
  Vector backbone: pKOBEG
  Modifications to backbone: Amp cassette inserted in place of Cm cassette
  Vector type: Bacterial Expression, Synthetic Biology
Growth in bacteria
  Bacterial resistance: Ampicillin, 100 μg/mL
  Growth temperature: 37°C
  Growth strain: DH5alpha
  Copy number: Unknown
Gene/Insert
  Gene/Insert name: I-CreI lamba Red
  Species: Synthetic
  Mutation: None
  Promoter: araBAD
  Cloning method: Restriction Enzyme; 5′ cloning site NheI (not destroyed); 3′ cloning site HindIII (not destroyed)
  Sequencing primers: 5′ Unknown
Resource information
  A portion of this plasmid was derived from a plasmid made by: Plasmid pKOBEG, used for cloning the lamba red system, was a gift from Christophe d'Enfert
Terms and licenses: Academic/Nonprofit Terms; Industry Terms: Not Available to Industry
How to cite: pCNA was a gift from Hongqing Fang (Addgene plasmid # 135191 ; http://n2t.net/addgene:135191 ; RRID:Addgene_135191)
