[The description below was written by a language model from this plasmid's Addgene catalogue record and pLannotate feature annotations shown in this document.]
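Description:
pCNA is a bacterial helper plasmid for Red recombineering in Escherichia coli, built on the pKOBEG backbone with the original chloramphenicol cassette replaced by an ampicillin resistance cassette (AmpR under its own bla promoter). The annotated 7.3 kb sequence shows that it replicates from the low-copy pSC101 origin together with Rep101(Ts), the temperature-sensitive A56V form of the RepA protein. This arrangement normally allows such a helper plasmid to be cured by growth at elevated temperature, although the catalogue entry lists 37°C for propagation and gives the copy number as unknown.

The payload is a single arabinose-controlled operon. araC is transcribed divergently from the araBAD promoter, which drives in order the coding sequence for I-CreI, the Chlamydomonas reinhardtii group I intron homing endonuclease, followed by the three λ Red genes gam, bet and exo, ending at a fragment of the λ tL3 terminator. Gam inhibits host RecBCD and so protects linear double-stranded DNA. Exo resects the ends to produce 3′ single-stranded tails, and Beta anneals these to homologous target sequences. I-CreI cleaves its long palindromic recognition site, so adding arabinose supplies both the recombination machinery and a site-specific double-strand break. The insert was cloned between NheI and HindIII sites. Short remnants of sacB and a pUC multiple cloning site are also annotated but appear to be non-functional fragments.

According to the record and the associated publication title, the plasmid is used for electroporation-free, markerless deletion and genomic replacement in the E. coli DH1 genome. The record does not detail where the I-CreI sites are placed in that scheme.
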