Features (pLannotate 1.2.2; 13 found; start..end, strand, type, name):
    473..1153    +  CDS            Exo: 5' to 3' double-stranded DNA exonuclease in the λ Red system; exo; creates 3' single-stranded DNA tails
   1154..1171    +  terminator     λ tL3 terminator (fragment): transcription terminator tL3 from phage λ
   1171..1258    +  CDS            SacB (fragment): secreted levansucrase that renders bacterial growth sensitive to sucrose; Bacillus subtilis sacB; negative selection marker
   1651..2601    -  CDS            Rep101(Ts): temperature-sensitive version of the RepA protein needed for replication with the pSC101 origin (Armstrong et al., 1984); rep101 encoding an A56V mutation
   2649..2871    -  rep_origin     pSC101 ori: low-copy replication origin that requires the Rep101 protein
   3550..3654    +  promoter       AmpR promoter: bla
   3655..4515    +  CDS            AmpR: β-lactamase; bla; confers resistance to ampicillin, carbenicillin, and related antibiotics
   4714..4748    +  misc_feature   MCS (fragment): pUC18/19 multiple cloning site
   4835..5713    -  CDS            araC: L-arabinose regulatory protein; araC
   5740..6024    +  promoter       araBAD promoter: araBAD; promoter of the L-arabinose operon of E. coli; the araC regulatory gene is transcribed in the opposite direction (Guzman et al., 1995)
   6063..6524    +  CDS            DNE1_CHLRE (fragment): Experimental evidence at protein level: Swiss-Prot protein existence level 1. Endonuclease involved in group I intron homing. Recognizes and cleaves a 19-24 bp palindromic DNA site. From Chlamydomonas reinhardtii (Chlamydomonas smithii).
   6581..6997    +  CDS            Gam: inhibitor of the host RecBCD nuclease in the λ Red system; gam; protects the double-stranded DNA substrate for recombination
   7003..476     +  CDS            Beta (across the origin): single-stranded DNA binding recombinase in the λ Red system; bet; mediates pairing of a single-stranded DNA with a complementary target
>Addgene plasmid #135191 | pCNA | addgene full sequence | sequence record 273788 | Addgene NGS Result
GTACATGCCGGATTTACCGCAAGGACCGTAATCATCCGATCTGCGTTACCGAATGGATGGATGAATGCCG
CCGCGAACCATTCAAAACTCGCGAAGGCAGAGAAATCACGGGGCCGTGGCAGTCGCATCCCAAACGGATG
TTACGTCATAAAGCCATGATTCAGTGTGCCCGTCTGGCCTTCGGATTTGCTGGTATCTATGACAAGGATG
AAGCCGAGCGCATTGTCGAAAATACTGCATACACTGCAGAACGTCAGCCGGAACGCGACATCACTCCGGT
TAACGATGAAACCATGCAGGAGATTAACACTCTGCTGATCGCCCTGGATAAAACATGGGATGACGACTTA
TTGCCGCTCTGTTCCCAGATATTTCGCCGCGACATTCGTGCATCGTCAGAACTGACACAGGCCGAAGCAG
TAAAAGCTCTTGGATTCCTGAAACAGAAAGCCGCAGAGCAGAAGGTGGCAGCATGACACCGGACATTATC
CTGCAGCGTACCGGGATCGATGTGAGAGCTGTCGAACAGGGGGAAGATGCGTGGCACAAATTACGGCTCG
GCGTCATCACCGCTTCAGAAGTTCACAACGTGATAGCAAAACCCCGCTCCGGAAAGAAGTGGCCTGACAT
GAAAATGTCCTACTTCCACACCCTGCTTGCTGAGGTTTGCACCGGTGTGGCTCCGGAAGTTAACGCTAAA
GCACTGGCCTGGGGAAAACAGTACGAGAACGACGCCAGAACCCTGTTTGAATTCACTTCCGGCGTGAATG
TTACTGAATCCCCGATCATCTATCGCGACGAAAGTATGCGTACCGCCTGCTCTCCCGATGGTTTATGCAG
TGACGGCAACGGCCTTGAACTGAAATGCCCGTTTACCTCCCGGGATTTCATGAAGTTCCGGCTCGGTGGT
TTCGAGGCCATAAAGTCAGCTTACATGGCCCAGGTGCAGTACAGCATGTGGGTGACGCGAAAAAATGCCT
GGTACTTTGCCAACTATGACCCGCGTATGAAGCGTGAAGGCCTGCATTATGTCGTGATTGAGCGGGATGA
AAAGTACATGGCGAGTTTTGACGAGATCGTGCCGGAGTTCATCGAAAAAATGGACGAGGCACTGGCTGAA
ATTGGTTTTGTATTTGGGGAGCAATGGCGATGACGCATCCTCACGATAATAAGCTTCCTGCTGAACATCA
AAGGCAAGAAAACATCTGTTGTCAAAGACAGCATCCTTGAACAAGGACAATTAACAGTTAACAAATAAAA
ACGCAAAAGAAAATGCCGATATTGACTACCGGAAGCAGTGTGACCGTGTGCTTCTCAAATGCCTGATTCA
GGCTGTCTATGTGTGACTGTTGAGCTGTAACAAGTTGTCTCAGGTGTTCAATTTCATGTTCTAGTTGCTT
TGTTTTACTGGTTTCACCTGTTCTATTAGGTGTTACATGCTGTTCATCTGTTACATTGTCGATCTGTTCA
TGGTGAACAGCTTTAAATGCACCAAAAACTCGTAAAAGCTCTGATGTATCTATCTTTTTTACACCGTTTT
CATCTGTGCATATGGACAGTTTTCCCTTTGATATGTAACGGTGAACAGTTGTTCTACTTTTGTTTGTTAG
TCTTGATGCTTCACTGATAGATACAAGAGCCATAAGAACCTCAGATCCTTCCGTATTTAGCCAGTATGTT
CTCTAGTGTGGTTCGTTGTTTTTGCGTGAGCCATGAGAACGAACCATTGAGATCATACTTACTTTGCATG
TCACTCAAAAATTTTGCCTCAAAACTGGTGAGCTGAATTTTTGCAGTTAAAGCATCGTGTAGTGTTTTTC
TTAGTCCGTTATGTAGGTAGGAATCTGATGTAATGGTTGTTGGTATTTTGTCACCATTCATTTTTATCTG
GTTGTTCTCAAGTTCGGTTACGAGATCCATTTGTCTATCTAGTTCAACTTGGAAAATCAACGTATCAGTC
GGGCGGCCTCGCTTATCAACCACCAATTTCATATTGCTGTAAGTGTTTAAATCTTTACTTATTGGTTTCA
AAACCCATTGGTTAAGCCTTTTAAACTCATGGTAGTTATTTTCAAGCATTAACATGAACTTAAATTCATC
AAGGCTAATCTCTATATTTGCCTTGTGAGTTTTCTTTTGTGTTAGTTCTTTTAATAACCACTCATAAATC
CTCATAGAGTATTTGTTTTCAAAAGACTTAACATGTTCCAGATTATATTTTATGAATTTTTTTAACTGGA
AAAGATAAGGCAATATCTCTTCACTAAAAACTAATTCTAATTTTTCGCTTGAGAACTTGGCATAGTTTGT
CCACTGGAAAATCTCAAAGCCTTTAACCAAAGGATTCCTGATTTCCACAGTTCTCGTCATCAGCTCTCTG
GTTGCTTTAGCTAATACACCATAAGCATTTTCCCTACTGATGTTCATCATCTGAACGTATTGGTTATAAG
TGAACGATACCGTCCGTTCTTTCCTTGTAGGGTTTTCAATCGTGGGGTTGAGTAGTGCCACACAGCATAA
AATTAGCTTGGTTTCATGCTCCGTTAAGTCATAGCGACTAATCGCTAGTTCATTTGCTTTGAAAACAACT
AATTCAGACATACATCTCAATTGGTCTAGGTGATTTTAATCACTATACCAATTGAGATGGGCTAGTCAAT
GATAATTACTAGTCCTTTTCCTTTGAGTTGTGGGTATCTGTAAATTCTGCTAGACCTTTGCTGGAAAACT
TGTAAATTCTGCTAGACCCTCTGTAAATTCCGCTAGACCTTTGTGTGTTTTTTTTGTTTATATTCAAGTG
GTTATAATTTATAGAATAAAGAAAGAATAAAAAAAGATAAAAAGAATAGATCCCAGCCCTGTGTATAACT
CACTACTTTAGTCAGTTCCGCAGTATTACAAAAGGATGTCGCAAACGCTGTTTGCTCCTCTACAAAACAG
ACCTTAAAACCCTAAAGGCTTAAGTAGCACCCTCGCAAGCTCGGGCAAATCGCTGAATATTCCTTTTGTC
TCCGACCATCAGGCACCTGAGTCGCTGTCTTTTTCGTGACATTCAGTTCGCTGCGCTCACGGCTCTGGCA
GTGAATGGGGGTAAATGGCACTACAGGCGCCTTTTATGGATTCATGCAAGGAAACTACCCATAATACAAG
AAAAGCCCGTCACGGGCTTCTCAGGGCGTTTTATGGCGGGTCTGCTATGTGGTGCTATCTGACTTTTTGC
TGTTCAGCAGTTCCTGCCCTCTGATTTTCCAGTCTGACCACTTCGGATTATCCCGTGACAGGTCATTCAG
ACTGGCTAATGCACCCAGTAAGGCAGCGGTATCATCAACAGGCTTACCCGTCTTACTGTCGGGGATCGAC
GCTCTCCCTTATGCGACTCCTGCACCTTTCGTCTTCGAATAAATACCTGTGACGGAAGATCACTTCGCAG
AATAAATAAATCCTGGTGTCCCTGGACGAAAGGGCCTCGTGATACGCCTATTTTTATAGGTTAATGTCAT
GATAATAATGGTTTCTTAGACGTCAGGTGGCACTTTTCGGGGAAATGTGCGCGGAACCCCTATTTGTTTA
TTTTTCTAAATACATTCAAATATGTATCCGCTCATGAGACAATAACCCTGATAAATGCTTCAATAATATT
GAAAAAGGAAGAGTATGAGTATTCAACATTTCCGTGTCGCCCTTATTCCCTTTTTTGCGGCATTTTGCCT
TCCTGTTTTTGCTCACCCAGAAACGCTGGTGAAAGTAAAAGATGCTGAAGATCAGTTGGGTGCACGAGTG
GGTTACATCGAACTGGATCTCAACAGCGGTAAGATCCTTGAGAGTTTTCGCCCCGAAGAACGTTTTCCAA
TGATGAGCACTTTTAAAGTTCTGCTATGTGGCGCGGTATTATCCCGTATTGACGCCGGGCAAGAGCAACT
CGGTCGCCGCATACACTATTCTCAGAATGACTTGGTTGAGTACTCACCAGTCACAGAAAAGCATCTTACG
GATGGCATGACAGTAAGAGAATTATGCAGTGCTGCCATAACCATGAGTGATAACACTGCGGCCAACTTAC
TTCTGACAACGATCGGAGGACCGAAGGAGCTAACCGCTTTTTTGCACAACATGGGGGATCATGTAACTCG
CCTTGATCGTTGGGAACCGGAGCTGAATGAAGCCATACCAAACGACGAGCGTGACACCACGATGCCTGTA
GCAATGGCAACAACGTTGCGCAAACTATTAACTGGCGAACTACTTACTCTAGCTTCCCGGCAACAATTAA
TAGACTGGATGGAGGCGGATAAAGTTGCAGGACCACTTCTGCGCTCGGCCCTTCCGGCTGGCTGGTTTAT
TGCTGATAAATCTGGAGCCGGTGAGCGTGGGTCTCGCGGTATCATTGCAGCACTGGGGCCAGATGGTAAG
CCCTCCCGTATCGTAGTTATCTACACGACGGGGAGTCAGGCAACTATGGATGAACGAAATAGACAGATCG
CTGAGATAGGTGCCTCACTGATTAAGCATTGGTAACTGTCAGACCAAGTTTACTCATATATACTTTAGAT
TGCGTAATTTTTTTAAGGCAGTTATTGGTGCCCTTAAACGCCTGGTTGCTACGCCTGAATAAGTGATAAT
AAGCGGATGAATGGCAGAAATTCGAAAGCAAATTCGACCCGGTCGTCGGTTCAGGGCAGGGTCGTTAAAT
AGCCGCTTATGTCTATTGCTGGTCTCGGTACCCGGGGATCCTCTAGAGTCGACCTGCATAATGTGCCTGT
CAAATGGACGAAGCAGGGATTCTGCAAACCCTATGCTACTCCGTCAAGCCGTCAATTGTCTGATTCGTTA
CCAATTATGACAACTTGACGGCTACATCATTCACTTTTTCTTCACAACCGGCACGGAACTCGCTCGGGCT
GGCCCCGGTGCATTTTTTAAATACCCGCGAGAAATAGAGTTGATCGTCAAAACCAACATTGCGACCGACG
GTGGCGATAGGCATCCGGGTGGTGCTCAAAAGCAGCTTCGCCTGGCTGATACGTTGGTCCTCGCGCCAGC
TTAAGACGCTAATCCCTAACTGCTGGCGGAAAAGATGTGACAGACGCGACGGCGACAAGCAAACATGCTG
TGCGACGCTGGCGATATCAAAATTGCTGTCTGCCAGGTGATCGCTGATGTACTGACAAGCCTCGCGTACC
CGATTATCCATCGGTGGATGGAGCGACTCGTTAATCGCTTCCATGCGCCGCAGTAACAATTGCTCAAGCA
GATTTATCGCCAGCAGCTCCGAATAGCGCCCTTCCCCTTGCCCGGCGTTAATGATTTGCCCAAACAGGTC
GCTGAAATGCGGCTGGTGCGCTTCATCCGGGCGAAAGAACCCCGTATTGGCAAATATTGACGGCCAGTTA
AGCCATTCATGCCAGTAGGCGCGCGGACGAAAGTAAACCCACTGGTGATACCATTCGCGAGCCTCCGGAT
GACGACCGTAGTGATGAATCTCTCCTGGCGGGAACAGCAAAATATCACCCGGTCGGCAAACAAATTCTCG
TCCCTGATTTTTCACCACCCCCTGACCGCGAATGGTGAGATTGAGAATATAACCTTTCATTCCCAGCGGT
CGGTCGATAAAAAAATCGAGATAACCGTTGGCCTCAATCGGCGTTAAACCCGCCACCAGATGGGCATTAA
ACGAGTATCCCGGCAGCAGGGGATCATTTTGCGCTTCAGCCATACTTTTCATACTCCCGCCATTCAGAGA
AGAAACCAATTGTCCATATTGCATCAGACATTGCCGTCACTGCGTCTTTTACTGGCTCTTCTCGCTAACC
AAACCGGTAACCCCGCTTATTAAAAGCATTCTGTAACAAAGCGGGACCAAAGCCATGACAAAAACGCGTA
ACAAAAGTGTCTATAATCACGGCAGAAAAGTCCACATTGATTATTTGCACGGCGTCACACTTTGCTATGC
CATAGCATTTTTATCCATAAGATTAGCGGATCCTACCTGACGCTTTTTATCGCAACTCTCTACTGTTTCT
CCATACCCGTTTTTTTGGGCTAGCTAAGAAGGAGATATACATATGTTATACCTGGCAGGTTTCGTGGACG
GTGACGGTAGCATCATCGCTCAGATTAAACCAAACCAGTCTTATAAGTTTAAACATCAGCTGAGCTTGAC
CTTTCAGGTGACTCAAAAGACCCAGCGCCGTTGGTTTCTGGACAAACTAGTGGATGAAATTGGCGTTGGT
TACGTACGTGATCGCGGTTCCGTTTCCGATTACATCTTAAGCGAAATCAAGCCGCTGCACAACTTCCTGA
CTCAACTGCAGCCGTTTCTGAAACTGAAACAGAAACAGGCAAACCTGGTTCTGAAAATTATCGAACAGCT
GCCGTCTGCAAAAGAATCCCCGGACAAATTCCTGGAAGTTTGTACCTGGGTGGATCAGATTGCAGCTCTG
AACGATTCTAAGACTCGTAAAACCACTTCTGAAACCGTTCGTGCTGTGCTGGACAGCCTGAGCGAGAAGA
AGAAATCCTCCCCGGCGGCCGACTAATCTAGCGAAAAGATGTTTCGTGAAGCCGTCGACGCTTATAAAAA
ATGGATATTAATACTGAAACTGAGATCAAGCAAAAGCATTCACTAACCCCCTTTCCTGTTTTCCTAATCA
GCCCGGCATTTCGCGGGCGATATTTTCACAGCTATTTCAGGAGTTCAGCCATGAACGCTTATTACATTCA
GGATCGTCTTGAGGCTCAGAGCTGGGCGCGTCACTACCAGCAGCTCGCCCGTGAAGAGAAAGAGGCAGAA
CTGGCAGACGACATGGAAAAAGGCCTGCCCCAGCACCTGTTTGAATCGCTATGCATCGATCATTTGCAAC
GCCACGGGGCCAGCAAAAAATCCATTACCCGTGCGTTTGATGACGATGTTGAGTTTCAGGAGCGCATGGC
AGAACACATCCGGTACATGGTTGAAACCATTGCTCACCACCAGGTTGATATTGATTCAGAGGTATAAAAC
GAATGAGTACTGCACTCGCAACGCTGGCTGGGAAGCTGGCTGAACGTGTCGGCATGGATTCTGTCGACCC
ACAGGAACTGATCACCACTCTTCGCCAGACGGCATTTAAAGGTGATGCCAGCGATGCGCAGTTCATCGCA
TTACTGATCGTTGCCAACCAGTACGGCCTTAATCCGTGGACGAAAGAAATTTACGCCTTTCCTGATAAGC
AGAATGGCATCGTTCCGGTGGTGGGCGTTGATGGCTGGTCCCGCATCATCAATGAAAACCAGCAGTTTGA
TGGCATGGACTTTGAGCAGGACAATGAATCCT
